Addgene plasmid #97390: PEP104E
Purpose: binary construct of mitochondria-targeted sfGFP1-10 for plant expression
Depositing lab: Savithramma Dinesh-Kumar. Depositing organization: University of California, Davis. Publication: Spatiotemporal Monitoring of Pseudomonas syringae Effectors via Type III Secretion Using Split Fluorescent Protein Fragments. Park E, Lee HY, Woo J, Choi D, Dinesh-Kumar SP. Plant Cell. 2017 Jul;29(7):1571-1584. doi: 10.1105/tpc.17.00047. Epub 2017 Jun 14. PubMed 28619883.
Backbone
  Vector backbone: pCAMBIA1380
  Vector type: Plant Expression
  Selectable markers: Hygromycin
Growth in bacteria
  Bacterial resistance: Kanamycin, 50 μg/mL
  Growth temperature: 37°C
  Growth strain: DH5alpha
  Copy number: High Copy
Gene/Insert
  Gene/Insert name: sfGFP1-10OPT
  Species: Synthetic
  Tag / fusion protein: mitochondria target
Terms and licenses: Academic/Nonprofit Terms; Industry Terms: Not Available to Industry
Depositor comments: Addgene’s sequencing results found an insertion of IS4 transposase in this vector not annotated in the original sequence. The depositor has verified that this vector is functional for target gene expression.
How to cite: PEP104E was a gift from Savithramma Dinesh-Kumar (Addgene plasmid # 97390 ; http://n2t.net/addgene:97390 ; RRID:Addgene_97390)
