[The description below was written by a language model from this plasmid's Addgene catalogue record and pLannotate feature annotations shown in this document.]
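Description:
PEP104E is a plant binary vector built on the pCAMBIA1380 backbone for Agrobacterium-mediated delivery of a mitochondria-targeted sfGFP1-10OPT, the large non-fluorescent fragment of split superfolder GFP. The backbone carries a ColE1/pBR322-type origin with the bom mobilisation region for high-copy propagation in E. coli, together with the pVS1 oriV, RepA and StaA functions that support replication and stable maintenance in Agrobacterium. Bacterial selection is by kanamycin (aphA-3). Between the nopaline-type left and right T-DNA borders sits a plant selection cassette in which an enhanced, duplicated-enhancer CaMV 35S promoter drives hygromycin phosphotransferase, ending in the CaMV poly(A) signal.

The payload lies on the opposite strand from the marker, near the right border. It consists of the yeast cytochrome c oxidase subunit IV presequence (pre-CoxIV), which directs import into mitochondria, followed by a superfolder GFP fragment corresponding to strands 1-10. A short His-tag fragment and the NOS terminator lie just downstream. The feature table annotates no promoter in the roughly 1.5 kb upstream of the presequence, so the promoter driving the fusion is not stated in the record.

In the split-GFP approach, sfGFP1-10 regains fluorescence only when complemented by a protein carrying the small GFP11 strand. The associated work used this to follow Pseudomonas syringae type III effectors delivered into plant cells, and this version would report effectors that reach mitochondria. Repository sequencing found an IS4 transposase insertion absent from the depositor's sequence. The RNA-OUT annotation and the unannotated gap between the ori and KanR may reflect it. The depositor reports that the plasmid still expresses the target gene.
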