Features (pLannotate 1.2.2; 18 found; start..end, strand, type, name):
      5..23      +  CDS            9xHis (fragment): 9xHis affinity tag
     58..310     +  terminator     NOS terminator: nopaline synthase terminator and poly(A) signal
    332..356     +  misc_feature   RB T-DNA repeat: right border repeat from nopaline C58 T-DNA
    696..1097    +  CDS            Y4CG_SINFN (fragment): Protein inferred from homology: Swiss-Prot protein existence level 3. From Sinorhizobium fredii (strain NBRC 101917 / NGR234).
   1657..2286    +  CDS            pVS1 StaA: stability protein from the Pseudomonas plasmid pVS1 (Heeb et al., 2000)
   2715..3788    +  CDS            pVS1 RepA: replication protein from the Pseudomonas plasmid pVS1 (Heeb et al., 2000)
   3854..4048    +  rep_origin     pVS1 oriV: origin of replication for the Pseudomonas plasmid pVS1 (Heeb et al., 2000)
   4251..4290    +  CDS            rop (fragment): Rop protein, which maintains plasmids at low copy number; rop
   4392..4532    +  misc_feature   bom: basis of mobility region from pBR322
   4718..5306    -  rep_origin     ori: high-copy-number ColE1/pMB1/pBR322/pUC origin of replication
   5414..5483    -  ncRNA          RNA-OUT: Accession: RF00240 - RNA-OUT
   6731..7525    -  CDS            KanR: aminoglycoside phosphotransferase; aphA-3; confers resistance to kanamycin
   7950..7974    +  misc_feature   LB T-DNA repeat: left border repeat from nopaline C58 T-DNA
   8052..8226    -  polyA_signal   CaMV poly(A) signal: cauliflower mosaic virus polyadenylation signal
   8267..9292    -  CDS            HygR: hygromycin B phosphotransferase confers resistance to hygromycin
   9359..10035   -  promoter       CaMV 35S promoter (enhanced): cauliflower mosaic virus 35S promoter with a duplicated enhancer region
  11507..11572   +  CDS            pre-CoxIV: mitochondrial presequence of yeast cytochfome c oxidase subunit IV (Hurt et al., 1984)
  11624..12262   +  CDS            superfolder GFP (fragment): GFP variant that folds robustly even when fused to poorly folded proteins (Pédelacq et al., 2006)
>Addgene plasmid #97390 | PEP104E | addgene full sequence | sequence record 192886 | Addgene NGS Result
CTAGCCACCACCACCACCACCACGTGTGAATTACAGGTGACCAGCTCGAATTTCCCCGATCGTTCAAACA
TTTGGCAATAAAGTTTCTTAAGATTGAATCCTGTTGCCGGTCTTGCGATGATTATCATATAATTTCTGTT
GAATTACGTTAAGCATGTAATAATTAACATGTAATGCATGACGTTATTTATGAGATGGGTTTTTATGATT
AGAGTCCCGCAATTATACATTTAATACGCGATAGAAAACAAAATATAGCGCGCAAACTAGGATAAATTAT
CGCGCGCGGTGTCATCTATGTTACTAGATCGGGAATTAAACTATCAGTGTTTGACAGGATATATTGGCGG
GTAAACCTAAGAGAAAAGAGCGTTTATTAGAATAATCGGATATTTAAAAGGGCGTGAAAAGGTTTATCCG
TTCGTCCATTTGTATGTGCATGCCAACCACAGGGTTCCCCTCGGGATCAAAGTACTTTGATCCAACCCCT
CCGCTGCTATAGTGCAGTCGGCTTCTGACGTTCAGTGCAGCCGTCTTCTGAAAACGACATGTCGCACAAG
TCCTAAGTTACGCGACAGGCTGCCGCCCTGCCCTTTTCCTGGCGTTTTCTTGTCGCGTGTTTTAGTCGCA
TAAAGTAGAATACTTGCGACTAGAACCGGAGACATTACGCCATGAACAAGAGCGCCGCCGCTGGCCTGCT
GGGCTATGCCCGCGTCAGCACCGACGACCAGGACTTGACCAACCAACGGGCCGAACTGCACGCGGCCGGC
TGCACCAAGCTGTTTTCCGAGAAGATCACCGGCACCAGGCGCGACCGCCCGGAGCTGGCCAGGATGCTTG
ACCACCTACGCCCTGGCGACGTTGTGACAGTGACCAGGCTAGACCGCCTGGCCCGCAGCACCCGCGACCT
ACTGGACATTGCCGAGCGCATCCAGGAGGCCGGCGCGGGCCTGCGTAGCCTGGCAGAGCCGTGGGCCGAC
ACCACCACGCCGGCCGGCCGCATGGTGTTGACCGTGTTCGCCGGCATTGCCGAGTTCGAGCGTTCCCTAA
TCATCGACCGCACCCGGAGCGGGCGCGAGGCCGCCAAGGCCCGAGGCGTGAAGTTTGGCCCCCGCCCTAC
CCTCACCCCGGCACAGATCGCGCACGCCCGCGAGCTGATCGACCAGGAAGGCCGCACCGTGAAAGAGGCG
GCTGCACTGCTTGGCGTGCATCGCTCGACCCTGTACCGCGCACTTGAGCGCAGCGAGGAAGTGACGCCCA
CCGAGGCCAGGCGGCGCGGTGCCTTCCGTGAGGACGCATTGACCGAGGCCGACGCCCTGGCGGCCGCCGA
GAATGAACGCCAAGAGGAACAAGCATGAAACCGCACCAGGACGGCCAGGACGAACCGTTTTTCATTACCG
AAGAGATCGAGGCGGAGATGATCGCGGCCGGGTACGTGTTCGAGCCGCCCGCGCACGTCTCAACCGTGCG
GCTGCATGAAATCCTGGCCGGTTTGTCTGATGCCAAGCTGGCGGCCTGGCCGGCCAGCTTGGCCGCTGAA
GAAACCGAGCGCCGCCGTCTAAAAAGGTGATGTGTATTTGAGTAAAACAGCTTGCGTCATGCGGTCGCTG
CGTATATGATGCGATGAGTAAATAAACAAATACGCAAGGGGAACGCATGAAGGTTATCGCTGTACTTAAC
CAGAAAGGCGGGTCAGGCAAGACGACCATCGCAACCCATCTAGCCCGCGCCCTGCAACTCGCCGGGGCCG
ATGTTCTGTTAGTCGATTCCGATCCCCAGGGCAGTGCCCGCGATTGGGCGGCCGTGCGGGAAGATCAACC
GCTAACCGTTGTCGGCATCGACCGCCCGACGATTGACCGCGACGTGAAGGCCATCGGCCGGCGCGACTTC
GTAGTGATCGACGGAGCGCCCCAGGCGGCGGACTTGGCTGTGTCCGCGATCAAGGCAGCCGACTTCGTGC
TGATTCCGGTGCAGCCAAGCCCTTACGACATATGGGCCACCGCCGACCTGGTGGAGCTGGTTAAGCAGCG
CATTGAGGTCACGGATGGAAGGCTACAAGCGGCCTTTGTCGTGTCGCGGGCGATCAAAGGCACGCGCATC
GGCGGTGAGGTTGCCGAGGCGCTGGCCGGGTACGAGCTGCCCATTCTTGAGTCCCGTATCACGCAGCGCG
TGAGCTACCCAGGCACTGCCGCCGCCGGCACAACCGTTCTTGAATCAGAACCCGAGGGCGACGCTGCCCG
CGAGGTCCAGGCGCTGGCCGCTGAAATTAAATCAAAACTCATTTGAGTTAATGAGGTAAAGAGAAAATGA
GCAAAAGCACAAACACGCTAAGTGCCGGCCGTCCGAGCGCACGCAGCAGCAAGGCTGCAACGTTGGCCAG
CCTGGCAGACACGCCAGCCATGAAGCGGGTCAACTTTCAGTTGCCGGCGGAGGATCACACCAAGCTGAAG
ATGTACGCGGTACGCCAAGGCAAGACCATTACCGAGCTGCTATCTGAATACATCGCGCAGCTACCAGAGT
AAATGAGCAAATGAATAAATGAGTAGATGAATTTTAGCGGCTAAAGGAGGCGGCATGGAAAATCAAGAAC
AACCAGGCACCGACGCCGTGGAATGCCCCATGTGTGGAGGAACGGGCGGTTGGCCAGGCGTAAGCGGCTG
GGTTGCCTGCCGGCCCTGCAATGGCACTGGAACCCCCAAGCCCGAGGAATCGGCGTGAGCGGTCGCAAAC
CATCCGGCCCGGTACAAATCGGCGCGGCGCTGGGTGATGACCTGGTGGAGAAGTTGAAGGCCGCGCAGGC
CGCCCAGCGGCAACGCATCGAGGCAGAAGCACGCCCCGGTGAATCGTGGCAAGCGGCCGCTGATCGAATC
CGCAAAGAATCCCGGCAACCGCCGGCAGCCGGTGCGCCGTCGATTAGGAAGCCGCCCAAGGGCGACGAGC
AACCAGATTTTTTCGTTCCGATGCTCTATGACGTGGGCACCCGCGATAGTCGCAGCATCATGGACGTGGC
CGTTTTCCGTCTGTCGAAGCGTGACCGACGAGCTGGCGAGGTGATCCGCTACGAGCTTCCAGACGGGCAC
GTAGAGGTTTCCGCAGGGCCGGCCGGCATGGCCAGTGTGTGGGATTACGACCTGGTACTGATGGCGGTTT
CCCATCTAACCGAATCCATGAACCGATACCGGGAAGGGAAGGGAGACAAGCCCGGCCGCGTGTTCCGTCC
ACACGTTGCGGACGTACTCAAGTTCTGCCGGCGAGCCGATGGCGGAAAGCAGAAAGACGACCTGGTAGAA
ACCTGCATTCGGTTAAACACCACGCACGTTGCCATGCAGCGTACGAAGAAGGCCAAGAACGGCCGCCTGG
TGACGGTATCCGAGGGTGAAGCCTTGATTAGCCGCTACAAGATCGTAAAGAGCGAAACCGGGCGGCCGGA
GTACATCGAGATCGAGCTAGCTGATTGGATGTACCGCGAGATCACAGAAGGCAAGAACCCGGACGTGCTG
ACGGTTCACCCCGATTACTTTTTGATCGATCCCGGCATCGGCCGTTTTCTCTACCGCCTGGCACGCCGCG
CCGCAGGCAAGGCAGAAGCCAGATGGTTGTTCAAGACGATCTACGAACGCAGTGGCAGCGCCGGAGAGTT
CAAGAAGTTCTGTTTCACCGTGCGCAAGCTGATCGGGTCAAATGACCTGCCGGAGTACGATTTGAAGGAG
GAGGCGGGGCAGGCTGGCCCGATCCTAGTCATGCGCTACCGCAACCTGATCGAGGGCGAAGCATCCGCCG
GTTCCTAATGTACGGAGCAGATGCTAGGGCAAATTGCCCTAGCAGGGGAAAAAGGTCGAAAAGGTCTCTT
TCCTGTGGATAGCACGTACATTGGGAACCCAAAGCCGTACATTGGGAACCGGAACCCGTACATTGGGAAC
CCAAAGCCGTACATTGGGAACCGGTCACACATGTAAGTGACTGATATAAAAGAGAAAAAAGGCGATTTTT
CCGCCTAAAACTCTTTAAAACTTATTAAAACTCTTAAAACCCGCCTGGCCTGTGCATAACTGTCTGGCCA
GCGCACAGCCGAAGAGCTGCAAAAAGCGCCTACCCTTCGGTCGCTGCGCTCCCTACGCCCCGCCGCTTCG
CGTCGGCCTATCGCGGCCGCTGGCCGCTCAAAAATGGCTGGCCTACGGCCAGGCAATCTACCAGGGCGCG
GACAAGCCGCGCCGTCGCCACTCGACCGCCGGCGCCCACATCAAGGCACCCTGCCTCGCGCGTTTCGGTG
ATGACGGTGAAAACCTCTGACACATGCAGCTCCCGGAGACGGTCACAGCTTGTCTGTAAGCGGATGCCGG
GAGCAGACAAGCCCGTCAGGGCGCGTCAGCGGGTGTTGGCGGGTGTCGGGGCGCAGCCATGACCCAGTCA
CGTAGCGATAGCGGAGTGTATACTGGCTTAACTATGCGGCATCAGAGCAGATTGTACTGAGAGTGCACCA
TATGCGGTGTGAAATACCGCACAGATGCGTAAGGAGAAAATACCGCATCAGGCGCTCTTCCGCTTCCTCG
CTCACTGACTCGCTGCGCTCGGTCGTTCGGCTGCGGCGAGCGGTATCAGCTCACTCAAAGGCGGTAATAC
GGTTATCCACAGAATCAGGGGATAACGCAGGAAAGAACATGTGAGCAAAAGGCCAGCAAAAGGCCAGGAA
CCGTAAAAAGGCCGCGTTGCTGGCGTTTTTCCATAGGCTCCGCCCCCCTGACGAGCATCACAAAAATCGA
CGCTCAAGTCAGAGGTGGCGAAACCCGACAGGACTATAAAGATACCAGGCGTTTCCCCCTGGAAGCTCCC
TCGTGCGCTCTCCTGTTCCGACCCTGCCGCTTACCGGATACCTGTCCGCCTTTCTCCCTTCGGGAAGCGT
GGCGCTTTCTCATAGCTCACGCTGTAGGTATCTCAGTTCGGTGTAGGTCGTTCGCTCCAAGCTGGGCTGT
GTGCACGAACCCCCCGTTCAGCCCGACCGCTGCGCCTTATCCGGTAACTATCGTCTTGAGTCCAACCCGG
TAAGACACGACTTATCGCCACTGGCAGCAGCCACTGGTAACAGGATTAGCAGAGCGAGGTATGTAGGCGG
TGCTACAGAGTTCTTGAAGTGGTGGCCTAACTACGGCTACACTAGAAGGACAGTATTTGGTATCTGCGCT
CTGCTGAAGCCAGTTACCTTCGGAAAAAGAGTTGGTAGCTCTTGATCCGGCAAACAAACCACCGCTGGTA
GCGGTGGTTTTTTTGTTTGCAAGCAGCAGATTACGCGCAGAAAAAAAGGATCTCAAGAAGATCCTTTGAT
CTTTTCTACGGGGTCTGACGCTCAGTGGAACGAAAACTCACGTTAAGGGCTGATGAATCCCCTAATGATT
TTGGTAAAAATCATTAAGTTAAGGTGGATACACATCTTGTCATATGATCAAATGGTTTCGCGAAAAATCA
ATAATCAGACAACAAGATGTGCGAACTCGATATTTTACACGACTCTCTTTACCAATTCTGCCCCGAATTA
CACTTAAAACGACTCAACAGCTTAACGTTGGCTTGCCACGCATTACTTGACTGTAAAACTCTCACTCTTA
CCGAACTTGGCCGTAACCTGCCAACCAAAGCGAGAACAAAACATAACATCAAACGAATCGACCGATTGTT
AGGTAATCGTCACCTCCACAAAGAGCGACTCGCTGTATACCGTTGGCATGCTAGCTTTATCTGTTCGGGC
AATACGATGCCCATTGTACTTGTTGACTGGTCTGATATTCGTGAGCAAAAACGACTTATGGTATTGCGAG
CTTCAGTCGCACTACACGGTCGTTCTGTTACTCTTTATGAGAAAGCGTTCCCGCTTTCAGAGCAATGTTC
AAAGAAAGCTCATGACCAATTTCTAGCCGACCTTGCGAGCATTCTACCGAGTAACACCACACCGCTCATT
GTCAGTGATGCTGGCTTTAAAGTGCCATGGTATAAATCCGTTGAGAAGCTGGGTTGGTACTGGTTAAGTC
GAGTAAGAGGAAAAGTACAATATGCAGACCTAGGAGCGGAAAACTGGAAACCTATCAGCAACTTACATGA
TATGTCATCTAGTCACTCAAAGACTTTAGGCTATAAGAGGCTGACTAAAAGCAATCCAATCTCATGCCAA
ATTCTATTGTATAAATCTCGCTCTAAAGGCCGAAAAAATCAGCGCTCGACACGGACTCATTGTCACCACC
CGTCACCTAAAATCTACTCAGCGTCGGCAAAGGAGCCATGGGTTCTAGCAACTAACTTACCTGTTGAAAT
TCGAACACCCAAACAACTTGTTAATATCTATTCGAAGCGAATGCAGATTGAAGAAACCTTCCGAGACTTG
AAAAGTCCTGCCTACGGACTAGGCCTACGCCATAGCCGAACGAGCAGCTCAGAGCGTTTTGATATCATGC
TGCTAATCGCCCTGATGCTTCAACTAACATGTTGGCTTGCGGGCGTTCATGCTCAGAAACAAGGTTGGGA
CAAGCACTTCCAGGCTAACACAGTCAGAAATCGAAACGTACTCTCAACAGTTCGCTTAGGCATGGAAGTT
TTGCGGCATTCTGGCTACACAATAACAAGGGAAGACTTACTCGTGGCTGCAACCCTACTAGCTCAAAATT
TATTCACACATGGTTACGCTTTGGGGAAATTATGAGGGGATCTCTCAGCGTTAAGGGATTTTGGTCATGC
ATTCTAGGTACTAAAACAATTCATCCAGTAAAATATAATATTTTATTTTCTCCCAATCAGGCTTGATCCC
CAGTAAGTCAAAAAATAGCTCGACATACTGTTCTTCCCCGATATCCTCCCTGATCGACCGGACGCAGAAG
GCAATGTCATACCACTTGTCCGCCCTGCCGCTTCTCCCAAGATCAATAAAGCCACTTACTTTGCCATCTT
TCACAAAGATGTTGCTGTCTCCCAGGTCGCCGTGGGAAAAGACAAGTTCCTCTTCGGGCTTTTCCGTCTT
TAAAAAATCATACAGCTCGCGCGGATCTTTAAATGGAGTGTCTTCTTCCCAGTTTTCGCAATCCACATCG
GCCAGATCGTTATTCAGTAAGTAATCCAATTCGGCTAAGCGGCTGTCTAAGCTATTCGTATAGGGACAAT
CCGATATGTCGATGGAGTGAAAGAGCCTGATGCACTCCGCATACAGCTCGATAATCTTTTCAGGGCTTTG
TTCATCTTCATACTCTTCCGAGCAAAGGACGCCATCGGCCTCACTCATGAGCAGATTGCTCCAGCCATCA
TGCCGTTCAAAGTGCAGGACCTTTGGAACAGGCAGCTTTCCTTCCAGCCATAGCATCATGTCCTTTTCCC
GTTCCACATCATAGGTGGTCCCTTTATACCGGCTGTCCGTCATTTTTAAATATAGGTTTTCATTTTCTCC
CACCAGCTTATATACCTTAGCAGGAGACATTCCTTCCGTATCTTTTACGCAGCGGTATTTTTCGATCAGT
TTTTTCAATTCCGGTGATATTCTCATTTTAGCCATTTATTATTTCCTTCCTCTTTTCTACAGTATTTAAA
GATACCCCAAGAAGCTAATTATAACAAGACGAACTCCAATTCACTGTTCCTTGCATTCTAAAACCTTAAA
TACCAGAAAACAGCTTTTTCAAAGTTGTTTTCAAAGTTGGCGTATAACATAGTATCGACGGAGCCGATTT
TGAAACCGCGGTGATCACAGGCAGCAACGCTCTGTCATCGTTACAATCAACATGCTACCCTCCGCGAGAT
CATCCGTGTTTCAAACCCGGCAGCTTAGTTGCCGTTCTTCCGAATAGCATCGGTAACATGAGCAAAGTCT
GCCGCCTTACAACGGCTCTCCCGCTGACGCCGTCCCGGACTGATGGGCTGCCTGTATCGAGTGGTGATTT
TGTGCCGAGCTGCCGGTCGGGGAGCTGTTGGCTGGCTGGTGGCAGGATATATTGTGGTGTAAACAAATTG
ACGCTTAGACAACTTAATAACACATTGCGGACGTTTTTAATGTACTGAATTAACGCCGAATTAATTCGGG
GGATCTGGATTTTAGTACTGGATTTTGGTTTTAGGAATTAGAAATTTTATTGATAGAAGTATTTTACAAA
TACAAATACATACTAAGGGTTTCTTATATGCTCAACACATGAGCGAAACCCTATAGGAACCCTAATTCCC
TTATCTGGGAACTACTCACACATTATTATGGAGAAACTCGAGCTTGTCGATCGACAGATCCCGGTCGGCA
TCTACTCTATTTCTTTGCCCTCGGACGAGTGCTGGGGCGTCGGTTTCCACTATCGGCGAGTACTTCTACA
CAGCCATCGGTCCAGACGGCCGCGCTTCTGCGGGCGATTTGTGTACGCCCGACAGTCCCGGCTCCGGATC
GGACGATTGCGTCGCATCGACCCTGCGCCCAAGCTGCATCATCGAAATTGCCGTCAACCAAGCTCTGATA
GAGTTGGTCAAGACCAATGCGGAGCATATACGCCCGGAGTCGTGGCGATCCTGCAAGCTCCGGATGCCTC
CGCTCGAAGTAGCGCGTCTGCTGCTCCATACAAGCCAACCACGGCCTCCAGAAGAAGATGTTGGCGACCT
CGTATTGGGAATCCCCGAACATCGCCTCGCTCCAGTCAATGACCGCTGTTATGCGGCCATTGTCCGTCAG
GACATTGTTGGAGCCGAAATCCGCGTGCACGAGGTGCCGGACTTCGGGGCAGTCCTCGGCCCAAAGCATC
AGCTCATCGAGAGCCTGCGCGACGGACGCACTGACGGTGTCGTCCATCACAGTTTGCCAGTGATACACAT
GGGGATCAGCAATCGCGCATATGAAATCACGCCATGTAGTGTATTGACCGATTCCTTGCGGTCCGAATGG
GCCGAACCCGCTCGTCTGGCTAAGATCGGCCGCAGCGATCGCATCCATAGCCTCCGCGACCGGTTGTAGA
ACAGCGGGCAGTTCGGTTTCAGGCAGGTCTTGCAACGTGACACCCTGTGAACGGCGGGAGATGCAATAGG
TCAGGCTCTCGCTAAACTCCCCAATGTCAAGCACTTCCGGAATCGGGAGCGCGGCCGATGCAAAGTGCCG
ATAAACATAACGATCTTTGTAGAAACCATCGGCGCAGCTATTTACCCGCAGGACATATCCACGCCCTCCT
ACATCGAAGCTGAAAGCACGAGATTCTTCGCCCTCCGAGAGCTGCATCAGGTCGGAGACGCTGTCGAACT
TTTCGATCAGAAACTTCTCGACAGACGTCGCGGTGAGTTCAGGCTTTTTCATATCTCATTGCCCCCCGGA
TCTGCGAAAGCTCGAGAGAGATAGATTTGTAGAGAGAGACTGGTGATTTCAGCGTGTCCTCTCCAAATGA
AATGAACTTCCTTATATAGAGGAAGGGTCTTGCGAAGGATAGTGGGATTGTGCGTCATCCCTTACGTCAG
TGGAGATATCACATCAATCCACTTGCTTTGAAGACGTGGTTGGAACGTCTTCTTTTTCCACGATGCTCCT
CGTGGGTGGGGGTCCATCTTTGGGACCACTGTCGGCAGAGGCATCTTGAACGATAGCCTTTCCTTTATCG
CAATGATGGCATTTGTAGGTGCCACCTTCCTTTTCTACTGTCCTTTTGATGAAGTGACAGATAGCTGGGC
AATGGAATCCGAGGAGGTTTCCCGATATTACCCTTTGTTGAAAAGTCTCAATAGCCCTTTGGTCTTCTGA
GACTGTATCTTTGATATTCTTGGAGTAGACGAGAGTGTCGTGCTCCACCATGTTCACATCAATCCACTTG
CTTTGAAGACGTGGTTGGAACGTCTTCTTTTTCCACGATGCTCCTCGTGGGTGGGGGTCCATCTTTGGGA
CCACTGTCGGCAGAGGCATCTTGAACGATAGCCTTTCCTTTATCGCAATGATGGCATTTGTAGGTGCCAC
CTTCCTTTTCTACTGTCCTTTTGATGAAGTGACAGATAGCTGGGCAATGGAATCCGAGGAGGTTTCCCGA
TATTACCCTTTGTTGAAAAGTCTCAATAGCCCTTTGGTCTTCTGAGACTGTATCTTTGATATTCTTGGAG
TAGACGAGAGTGTCGTGCTCCACCATGTTGGGCCCGGCGCGCCGAATTCCCGGGGATCCACTAGTAACGG
CCGCCAGTGTGCTGGAATTCAGGATCAGAAGCTTGATCAGGATATTCTTGTTTAAGATGTTGAACTCTAT
GGAGGTTTGTATGAACTGATGATCTAGGACCGGATAAGTTCCCTTCTTCATAGCGAACTTATTCAAAGAA
TGTTTTGTGTATCATTCTTGTTACATTGTTATTAATGAAAAAATATTATTGGTCATTGGACTGAACACGA
GTGTTAAATATGGACCAGGCCCCAAATAAGATCCATTGATATATGAATTAAATAACAAGAATAAATCGAG
TCACCAAACCACTTGCCTTTTTTAACGAGACTTGTTCACCAACTTGATACAAAAGTCATTATCCTATGCA
AATCAATAATCATACAAAAATATCCAATAACACTAAAAAATTAAAAGAAATGGATAATTTCACAATATGT
TATACGATAAAGAAGTTACTTTTCCAAGAAATTCACTGATTTTATAAGCCCACTTGCATTAGATAAATGG
CAAAAAAAAACAAAAAGGAAAAGAAATAAAGCACGAAGAATTCTAGAAAATACGAAATACGCTTCAATGC
AGTGGGACCCACGGTTCAATTATTGCCAATTTTCAGCTCCACCGTATATTTAAAAAATAAAACGATAATG
CTAAAAAAATATAAATCGTAACGATCGTTAAATCTCAACGGCTGGATCTTATGACGACCGTTAGAAATTG
TGGTTGTCGACGAGTCAGTAATAAACGGCGTCAAAGTGGTTGCAGCCGGCACACACGAGTCGTGTTTATC
AACTCAAAGCACAAATACTTTTCCTCAACCTAAAAATAAGGCAATTAGCCAAAAACAACTTTGCGTGTAA
ACAACGCTCAATACACGTGTCATTTTATTATTAGCTATTGCTTCACCGCCTTAGCTTTCTCGTGACCTAG
TCGTCCTCGTCTTTTCTTCTTCTTCTTCTATAAAACAATACCCAAAGAGCTCTTCTTCTTCACAATTCAG
ATTTCAATTTCTCAAAATCTTAAAAACTTTCTCTCAATTCTCTCTACCGTGATCAAGGTAAATTTCTGTG
TTCCTTATTCTCTCAAAATCTTCGATTTTGTTTTCGTTCGATCCCAATTTCGTATATGTTCTTTGGTTTA
GATTCTGTTAATCTTAGATCGAAGACGATTTTCTGGGTTTGATCGTTAGATATCATCTTAATTCTCGATT
AGGGTTTCATAAATATCATCCGATTTGTTCAAATAATTTGAGTTTTGTCGAATAATTACTCTTCGATTTG
TGATTTCTATCTAGATCTGGTGTTAGTTTCTAGTTTGTGCGATCGAATTTGTCGATTAATCTGAGTTTTT
CTGATTAACAGATGCTCGACCTGCAGATGCTTTCACTACGTCAATCTATAAGATTTTTCAAGCCAGCCAC
AAGAACTTTGTGTAGCTCTAGATATCTGCTTCAGCAAAAACCCATCGATTTCGAACCCCTGCAGATGATC
GATAGCAAAGGAGAAGAACTTTTCACTGGAGTTGTCCCAATTCTTGTTGAATTAGATGGTGATGTTAATG
GGCACAAATTTTCTGTCCGTGGAGAGGGTGAAGGTGATGCTACAATTGGAAAACTCACCCTTAAATTTAT
TTGCACTACTGGAAAACTACCTGTTCCATGGCCAACACTTGTCACTACTCTGACCTATGGTGTTCAATGC
TTTTCCCGTTATCCGGATCACATGAAACGGCATGACTTTTTCAAGAGTGCCATGCCCGAAGGTTATGTAC
AGGAACGCACTATATCTTTCAAAGATGACGGGAAATACAAGACGCGTGCTGTCGTCAAGTTTGAAGGTGA
TACCCTTGTTAATCGTATCGAGTTAAAAGGTACTGATTTTAAAGAAGATGGAAACATTCTCGGACACAAA
CTCGAGTACAACTTTAACTCACACAATGTATACATCACGGCAGACAAACAAAAGAATGGAATCAAAGCTA
ACTTCACCGTTCGCCACAACGTTGAAGATGGTTCCGTTCAACTAGCAGACCATTATCAACAAAATACTCC
AATTGGCGATGGCCCTGTCCTTTTACCAGACAACCATTACCTGTCGACACAAACTGTCCTTTCGAAAGAT
CCCAACGAAAAGTGAGTTAACG
